Addgene plasmid #32151: LHP308 - Ub - wt
Depositing lab: Linda Hicke. Depositing organization: Northwestern University. Publication: A function for monoubiquitination in the internalization of a G protein-coupled receptor. Terrell J, Shih S, Dunn R, Hicke L. Mol Cell. 1998 Jan;1(2):193-202. 10.1016/S1097-2765(00)80020-9 PubMed 9659916.
Backbone
  Vector backbone: pES7
  Backbone manufacturer: Mike Ellison - University of Alberta
  Modifications to backbone: The c-myc epitope tag was removed
  Vector type: Yeast Expression
  Selectable markers: URA3
Growth in bacteria
  Bacterial resistance: Ampicillin, 100 μg/mL
  Growth temperature: 37°C
  Growth strain: DH5alpha
  Copy number: High Copy
Gene/Insert
  Cloning method: Restriction Enzyme; 5′ cloning site BamHI (not destroyed); 3′ cloning site KpnI (not destroyed)
  Sequencing primers: 5′ CUP1 forward
Terms and licenses: Academic/Nonprofit Terms; Industry Terms: Not Available to Industry
Depositor comments: BamHI-KpnI fragment from YEp96 (D. Ecker, U PENN) was cloned into pES7 (Mike Ellison, University of Alberta) cut with BamHI/KpnI. 2 µm S. cerevisiae origin
How to cite: LHP308 - Ub - wt was a gift from Linda Hicke (Addgene plasmid # 32151 ; http://n2t.net/addgene:32151 ; RRID:Addgene_32151)
