[The description below was written by a language model from this plasmid's Addgene catalogue record.]
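Description:
LHP308 - Ub - wt is a yeast expression plasmid built on the pES7 backbone, from which the c-myc epitope tag was removed. It is a shuttle vector: in Saccharomyces cerevisiae it replicates episomally from a 2 µm origin, which typically gives multiple copies per cell, and is maintained by URA3 auxotrophic selection in ura3 hosts. In E. coli it is propagated as a high-copy plasmid under ampicillin selection.

The gene/insert field of the record is not filled in, but the plasmid name indicates that the payload is wild-type ubiquitin. The depositor notes state that the insert is a BamHI-KpnI fragment taken from YEp96 and ligated into pES7 cut with the same enzymes, with both sites preserved so the fragment can be excised again. The promoter is also not stated explicitly. However, the listed sequencing primer is a CUP1 forward primer, which suggests that expression is driven by the copper-inducible CUP1 (metallothionein) promoter. With the c-myc tag removed from the backbone, the ubiquitin is presumably expressed untagged, although the record does not confirm this directly.

The associated publication concerns the role of monoubiquitination in the internalization of a G protein-coupled receptor in yeast. This fits use of the plasmid to supply or overexpress wild-type ubiquitin in S. cerevisiae, probably as the reference construct alongside ubiquitin variants in studies of ubiquitin-dependent endocytosis. No feature table or sequence annotation was provided, so the exact arrangement of elements cannot be verified here.
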