>Addgene plasmid #32151 | LHP308 - Ub - wt | addgene partial sequence | sequence record 38057 | yCUP1pro-F 5'-CATATAGAAGTCATCGAAAT-3'
ATTCATTATGCAGATCTTCGTCAAGACGTTAACCGGTAAAACCATAACTCTAGAAGTTGAATCTTCCGAT
ACCATCGACAACGTTAAGTCGAAAATTCAAGACAAGGAAGGCATTCCACCTGATCAACAAAGATTGATCT
TTGCCGGTAAGCAGCTCGAGGACGGTAGAACGCTGTCTGATTACAACATTCAGAAGGAGTCGACCTTACA
TCTTGTCTTAAGACTAAGAGGTGGTTGAGGTACCAAGATGGCCTTTGGTGGGTTGAAGAAGGAAAAAGAC
AGAAACGACTTAATTACCTACTTGAAAAAAGCCTGTGAGTAAACAGGCCCCTTTTCCTTTGTCGATATCA
TGTAATTAGTTATGTCACGCTTACATTCACGCCCTCCCCCCACATCCGCTCTAACCGAAAAGGAAGGAGT
TAGACAACCTGAAGTCTAGGTCCCTATTTATTTTTTTATAGTTATGTTAGTATTAAGAACGTTATTTATA
TTTCAAATTTTTCTTTTTTTTCTGTACAGACGCGTGTACGCATGTAACATTATACTGAAAACCTTGCTTG
AGAAGGTTTTGGGACGCTCGAAGGCTTTAATTTGCAAGCTTATCGCCTGATGCGGTATTTTCTCCTTACG
CATCTGTGCGGTATTTCACACCGCATAGGGTAATAACTGATATAATTAAATTGAAGCTCTAATTTGTGAG
TTTAGTATACATGCATTTACTTATAATACAGTTTTTTAGTTTTGCTGGCCGCATCTTCTCAAATATGCTT
CCCAGCCTGCTTTTCTGTAACGTTCACCCTCTACCTTAGCATCCCTTCCCTTGCAA
